>Addgene plasmid #234378 | MERS_NSP13_BV | addgene full sequence | sequence record 469466 | Addgene NGS Result
G
[124 nt withheld, positions 2-125]
C
[91 nt withheld, positions 127-217]
A
[49 nt withheld, positions 219-267]
CCTTTGACGTTGGAGTCCACGTTCTT
[37 nt withheld, positions 294-330]
ACCCTATCTCGGTCTATTCTTTTGATTTATAAGGGATTTTGCCGATTTCGGCCTATTGGTTAAAAAATGA
GCTGATTTAACAAAAATTTAACGCGAATTTTAACAAAATATTAACGCTTACAATTTAGGTGGCACTTTTC
GGGGAAATGTGCGCGGAACCCCTATTTGTTTATTTTTCTAAATACATTCAAATATGTATCCGCTCATGAG
ACAATAACCCTGATAAATGCTTCAATAATATTGAAAAAGGAAGAGTATGAGTATTCAACATTTCCGTGTC
GCCCTTATTCCCTTTTTTGCGGCATTTTGCCTTCCTGTTTTTGCTCACCCAGAAACGCTGGTGAAAGTAA
AAGATGCTGAAGATCAGTTGGGTGCACGAGTGGGTTACATCGAACTGGATCTCAACAGCGGTAAGATCCT
TGAGAGTTTTCGCCCCGAAGAACGTTTTCCAATGATGAGCACTTTTAAAGTTCTGCTATGTGGCGCGGTA
TTATCCCGTATTGACGCCGGGCAAGAGCAACTCGGTCGCCGCATACACTATTCTCAGAATGACTTGGTTG
AGTACTCACCAGTCACAGAAAAGCATCTTACGGATGGCATGACAGTAAGAGAATTATGCAGTGCTGCCAT
AACCATGAGTGATAACACTGCGGCCAACTTACTTCTGACAACGATCGGAGGACCGAAGGAGCTAACCGCT
TTTTTGCACAACATGGGGGATCATGTAACTCGCCTTGATCGTTGGGAACCGGAGCTGAATGAAGCCATAC
CAAACGACGAGCGTGACACCACGATGCCTGTAGCAATGGCAACAACGTTGCGCAAACTATTAACTGGCGA
ACTACTTACTCTAGCTTCCCGGCAACAATTAATAGACTGGATGGAGGCGGATAAAGTTGCAGGACCACTT
CTGCGCTCGGCCCTTCCGGCTGGCTGGTTTATTGCTGATAAATCTGGAGCCGGTGAGCGTGGGTCTCGCG
GTATCATTGCAGCACTGGGGCCAGATGGTAAGCCCTCCCGTATCGTAGTTATCTACACGACGGGGAGTCA
GGCAACTATGGATGAACGAAATAGACAGATCGCTGAGATAGGTGCCTCACTGATTAAGCATTGGTAACTG
TCAGACCAAGTTTACTCATATATACTTTAGATTGATTTAAAACTTCATTTTTAATTTAAAAGGATCTAGG
TGAAGATCCTTTTTGATAATCTCATGACCAAAATCCCTTAACGTGAGTTTTCGTTCCACTGAGCGTCAGA
CCCCGTAGAAAAGATCAAAGGATCTTCTTGAGATCCTTTTTTTCTGCGCGTAATCTGCTGCTTGCAAACA
AAAAAACCACCGCTACCAGCGGTGGTTTGTTTGCCGGATCAAGAGCTACCAACTCTTTTTCCGAAGGTAA
CTGGCTTCAGCAGAGCGCAGATACCAAATACTGTTCTTCTAGTGTAGCCGTAGTTAGGCCACCACTTCAA
GAACTCTGTAGCACCGCCTACATACCTCGCTCTGCTAATCCTGTTACCAGTGGCTGCTGCCAGTGGCGAT
AAGTCGTGTCTTACCGGGTTGGACTCAAGACGATAGTTACCGGATAAGGCGCAGCGGTCGGGCTGAACGG
GGGGTTCGTGCACACAGCCCAGCTTGGAGCGAACGACCTACACCGAACTGAGATACCTACAGCGTGAGCT
ATGAGAAAGCGCCACGCTTCCCGAAGGGAGAAAGGCGGACAGGTATCCGGTAAGCGGCAGGGTCGGAACA
GGAGAGCGCACGAGGGAGCTTCCAGGGGGAAACGCCTGGTATCTTTATAGTCCTGTCGGGTTTCGCCACC
TCTGACTTGAGCGTCGATTTTTGTGATGCTCGTCAGGGGGGCGGAGCCTATGGAAAAACGCCAGCAACGC
GGCCTTTTTACGGTTCCTGGCCTTTTGCTGGCCTTTTGCTCACATGTTCTTTCCTGCGTTATCCCCTGAT
TCTGTGGATAACCGTATTACCGCCTTTGAGTGAGCTGATACCGCTCGCCGCAGCCGAACGACCGAGCGCA
GCGAGTCAGTGAGCGAGGAAGCGGAAGAGCGCCTGATGCGGTATTTTCTCCTTACGCATCTGTGCGGTAT
TTCACACCGCATAGACCAGCCGCGTAACCTGGCAAAATCGGTTACGGTTGAGTAATAAATGGATGCCCTG
CGTAAGCGGGTGTGGGCGGACAATAAAGTCTTAAACTGAACAAAATAGATCTAAACTATGACAATAAAGT
CTTAAACTAGACAGAATAGTTGTAAACTGAAATCAGTCCAGTTATGCTGTGAAAAAGCATACTGGACTTT
TGTTATGGCTAAAGCAAACTCTTCATTTTCTGAAGTGCAAATTGCCCGTCGTATTAAAGAGGGGCGTGGC
CAAGGGCATGGTAAAGACTATATTCGCGGCGTTGTGACAATTTACCGAACAACTCCGCGGCCGGGAAGCC
GATCTCGGCTTGAACGAATTGTTAGGTGGCGGTACTTGGGTCGATATCAAAGTGCATCACTTCTTCCCGT
ATGCCCAACTTTGTATAGAGAGCCACTGCGGGATCGTCACCGTAATCTGCTTGCACGTAGATCACATAAG
CACCAAGCGCGTTGGCCTCATGCTTGAGCAGATTGATGAGCGCGGTGGCAATGCCCTGCCTCCGGTGCTC
GCCGGAGACTGCGAGATCATAGATATAGATCTCACTACGCGGCTGCTCAAACTTGGGCAGAACGTAAGCC
GCGAGAGCGCCAACAACCGCTTCTTGGTCGAAGGCAGCAAGCGCGATGAATGTCTTACTACGGAGCAAGT
TCCCGAGGTAATCGGAGTCCGGCTGATGTTGGGAGTAGGTGGCTACGTCTCCGAACTCACGACCGAAAAG
ATCAAGAGCAGCCCGCATGGATTTGACTTGGTCAGGGCCGAGCCTACATGTGCGAATGATGCCCATACTT
GAGCCACCTAACTTTGTTTTAGGGCGACTGCCCTGCTGCGTAACATCGTTGCTGCTCCATAACATCAAAC
ATCGACCCACGGCGTAACGCGCTTGCTGCTTGGATGCCCGAGGCATAGACTGTACAAAAAAACAGTCATA
ACAAGCCATGAAAACCGCCACTGCGCCGTTACCACCGCTGCGTTCGGTCAAGGTTCTGGACCAGTTGCGT
GAGCGCATACGCTACTTGCATTACAGTTTACGAACCGAACAGGCTTATGTCAACTGGGTTCGTGCCTTCA
TCCGTTTCCACGGTGTGCGTCACCCGGCAACCTTGGGCAGCAGCGAAGTCGAGGCATTTCTGTCCTGGCT
GGCGAACGAGCGCAAGGTTTCGGTCTCCACGCATCGTCAGGCATTGGCGGCCTTGCTGTTCTTCTACGGC
AAGGTGCTGTGCACGGATCTGCCCTGGCTTCAGGAGATCGGAAGACCTCGGCCGTCGCGGCGCTTGCCGG
TGGTGCTGACCCCGGATGAAGTGGTTCGCATCCTCGGTTTTCTGGAAGGCGAGCATCGTTTGTTCGCCCA
GGACTCTAGCTATAGTTCTAGTGGTTGGCTACGTATACTCCGGAATATTAATAGATCATGGAGATAATTA
AAATGATAACCATCTCGCAAATAAATAAGTATTTTACTGTTTTCGTAACAGTTTTGTAATAAAAAAACCT
ATAAATATTCCGGATTATTCATACCGTCCCACCATCGGGCGCGGATCTCGGTCCGAAAACCATGCATCAT
CATCATCATCACAGCAGCGGCAGAGAAAACTTGTATTTCCAGGGCGCGGTCGGTTCTTGCGTAGTGTGCC
ATAGCCAAACCTCATTACGGTGTGGAACCTGTATTCGTAGACCCTTCTTATGTTGCAAGTGCTGTTATGA
TCATGTCATCGCAACACCTCACAAGATGGTGCTGAGTGTCTCACCCTACGTGTGCAATGCGCCCGGTTGT
GGGGTCAGTGATGTGACGAAACTGTACCTCGGCGGAATGAGCTATTTCTGTGTCGACCACCGTCCCGTAT
GCTCGTTTCCACTTTGCGCGAACGGGCTGGTTTTTGGGCTCTATAAAAATATGTGCACGGGCTCACCATC
TATCGTCGAGTTCAATAGATTAGCCACTTGTGACTGGACTGAGAGTGGTGATTATACATTGGCGAATACC
ACAACGGAACCTCTTAAGCTGTTTGCTGCGGAGACATTGCGAGCAACAGAGGAAGCATCCAAGCAATCTT
ACGCCATCGCTACAATTAAAGAGATAGTCGGTGAAAGACAGCTTCTGCTAGTGTGGGAGGCCGGAAAAAG
CAAGCCTCCACTAAATCGCAACTACGTATTTACTGGATATCATATCACCAAAAACAGCAAAGTTCAACTA
GGTGAGTACATATTTGAACGTATTGACTATTCCGATGCGGTATCATACAAAAGCTCGACTACGTATAAGC
TGACTGTTGGGGACATATTCGTGCTTACATCCCACTCGGTGGCTACCCTTACGGCTCCAACCATAGTGAA
CCAGGAACGATACGTAAAAATTACAGGCCTATATCCGACTATAACGGTACCGGAGGAATTCGCATCTCAC
GTTGCCAATTTCCAGAAGTCCGGTTACTCAAAGTACGTTACAGTCCAAGGCCCCCCTGGAACTGGAAAGT
CGCATTTTGCAATTGGATTGGCGATCTACTATCCGACGGCCAGGGTAGTTTATACGGCATGCTCTCACGC
CGCAGTAGACGCTCTTTGTGAAAAAGCCTTCAAATACCTCAACATCGCAAAGTGCAGCCGGATCATACCA
GCCAAAGCAAGAGTAGAATGTTACGATCGTTTTAAGGTTAATGAAACGAACTCCCAATATTTGTTCTCGA
CAATTAATGCCCTACCCGAGACCAGCGCTGATATTTTGGTCGTGGACGAGGTTAGTATGTGTACGAACTA
CGATTTATCCATCATAAATGCAAGGATTAAAGCGAAACACATTGTATATGTAGGAGACCCTGCGCAATTG
CCGGCCCCACGCACTTTACTAACGCGCGGTACGCTTGAGCCTGAAAATTTCAATTCGGTCACACGACTCA
TGTGTAACTTGGGCCCGGACATTTTTTTATCCATGTGCTACCGATGTCCCAAGGAGATAGTTTCAACAGT
GTCCGCTCTTGTCTATAACAACAAGTTGCTCGCAAAGAAAGAACTAAGTGGGCAGTGTTTTAAAATCTTA
TATAAGGGGAATGTTACGCATGATGCGTCTAGTGCGATAAACAGGCCGCAGCTGACTTTCGTGAAGAACT
TTATTACCGCCAACCCGGCTTGGTCGAAAGCCGTCTTCATATCCCCTTATAATTCACAAAACGCAGTGTC
GAGGAGCATGCTGGGCCTCACAACGCAGACCGTAGATTCTTCTCAGGGCAGTGAATACCAATATGTTATA
TTTTGCCAAACCGCTGACACCGCTCATGCTAACAATATCAACCGGTTCAATGTTGCGATTACTCGGGCTC
AAAAAGGGATCTTATGCGTGATGACCTCACAGGCACTATTTGAGTCACTGGAGTTTACTGAACTCAGTTT
CACTAATTACAAGCTCCAGTGATGACGAAGCTTGTCGAGAAGTACTAGAGGATCATAATCAGCCATACCA
CATTTGTAGAGGTTTTACTTGCTTTAAAAAACCTCCCACACCTCCCCCTGAACCTGAAACATAAAATGAA
TGCAATTGTTGTTGTTAACTTGTTTATTGCAGCTTATAATGGTTACAAATAAAGCAATAGCATCACAAAT
TTCACAAATAAAGCATTTTTTTCACTGCATTCTAGTTGTGGTTTGTCCAAACTCATCAATGTATCTTATC
ATGTCTGGATCTGATCACTGATATCGCCTAGGAGATCCGAACCAGATAAGTGAAATCTAGTTCCAAACTA
TTTTGTCATTTTTAATTTTCGTATTAGCTTACGACGCTACACCCAGTTCCCATCTATTTTGTCACTCTTC
CCTAAATAATCCTTAAAAACTCCATTTCCACCCCTCCCAGTTCCCAACTATTTTGTCCGCCCACAGCGGG
GCATTTTTCTTCCTGTTATGTTTTTAATCAAACATCCTGCCAACTCCATGTGACAAACCGTCATCTTCGG
CTACTTTTTCTCTGTCACAGAATGAAAATTTTTCTGTCATCTCTTCGTTATTAATGTTTGTAATTGACTG
AATATCAACGCTTATTTGCAGCCTGAATGGCGAATGG
Features (pLannotate 1.2.2; 16 found; start..end, strand, type, name):
      2..456     +  rep_origin     f1 ori (sequence partly withheld): f1 bacteriophage origin of replication; arrow indicates direction of (+) strand synthesis
    482..586     +  promoter       AmpR promoter: bla
    587..1447    +  CDS            AmpR: β-lactamase; bla; confers resistance to ampicillin, carbenicillin, and related antibiotics
   1618..2206    +  rep_origin     ori: high-copy-number ColE1/pMB1/pBR322/pUC origin of replication
   2392..2443    -  misc_feature   bom (fragment): basis of mobility region from pBR322
   2511..2735    -  mobile_element Tn7R: mini-Tn7 element (right end of the Tn7 transposon) Tn7
   2802..3335    -  CDS            GmR: gentamycin acetyltransferase; aacC1; confers resistance to gentamycin
   3505..3533    -  promoter       Pc promoter: intI1 (promoter lies within the coding sequence); class 1 integron promoter
   3511..3858    -  CDS            YPR2_ECOLX (fragment): Protein predicted: Swiss-Prot protein existence level 4. From Escherichia coli.
   3885..3976    +  promoter       polyhedrin promoter: polh from Autographa californica; promoter for the baculovirus polyhedrin gene
   4033..4051    +  CDS            capTEV™ (fragment): composite tag for in vivo biotinylation, TEV protease cleavage, and 6xHis tagging
   4086..5879    +  CDS            rep (fragment): R1AB_MERS1 - Experimental evidence at protein level: Swiss-Prot protein existence level 1. [2'-O-methyltransferase]: Methyltransferase that mediates mRNA cap 2'-O-ribose methylation to the 5'-cap structure of viral mRNAs. N7-methyl guanosine cap is a prerequisite for binding of nsp16. Therefore plays an essential role in viral mRNAs cap methylation which is essential to evade immune system. From Middle East respiratory syndrome-related coronavirus (isolate United Kingdom/H123990006/2012) (MERS-CoV) (Betacoronavirus England 1).
   5911..5994    +  CDS            large T antigen (fragment): large T antigen from SV40 (simian virus 40)
   6017..6151    +  polyA_signal   SV40 poly(A) signal: SV40 polyadenylation signal
   6180..6345    -  mobile_element Tn7L: mini-Tn7 element (left end of the Tn7 transposon) Tn7
   6508..6524    +  CDS            lacZα (fragment): LacZα fragment of β-galactosidase; lacZ fragment
