[The description below was written by a language model from this plasmid's Addgene catalogue record and pLannotate feature annotations shown in this document.]
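Description:
MERS_NSP13_BV is a baculovirus transfer (donor) plasmid built on the pFBOH-MHL backbone, a pFastBac-style vector. It is intended for producing the nsp13 protein of Middle East respiratory syndrome coronavirus in insect cells for structure determination. In bacteria it is maintained at high copy from a ColE1/pUC-type origin and selected with ampicillin through the bla gene. An f1 phage origin is also present, along with a remnant of the pBR322 bom region.

The expression cassette lies between the Tn7R and Tn7L ends of a mini-Tn7 element. In systems of this type, that arrangement allows site-specific transposition of the cassette into a baculovirus shuttle genome (bacmid) held in a suitable E. coli strain. A gentamicin acetyltransferase gene driven by the class 1 integron Pc promoter sits inside the same element, so it travels with the cassette and allows selection of transposed bacmids. The Autographa californica polyhedrin promoter, a very late, strong baculoviral promoter, drives the insert, and an SV40 polyadenylation signal terminates transcription.

The open reading frame begins with an N-terminal hexahistidine tag followed by a TEV protease cleavage site, allowing affinity purification and subsequent tag removal. The annotation tool picked this up as a partial "capTEV" match. The coding region of about 1.8 kb matches a fragment of the MERS-CoV replicase polyprotein 1ab. The functional text attached to that hit describes the methyltransferase product of the polyprotein and is generic database text, not a description of this insert, which the catalogue names as nsp13. The depositor cautions that the construct may not contain the entire coding region.
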