Addgene plasmid #234378: MERS_NSP13_BV
Purpose: Baculovirus expression for structure determination. May not contain entire coding region of gene.
Depositing lab: Cheryl Arrowsmith. Depositing organization: University of Toronto.
Backbone
  Vector backbone: pFBOH-MHL
  Backbone manufacturer: Cheryl Arrowsmith, Addgene Plasmid #62304
  Vector type: Baculovirus Expresssion
  Selectable markers: High Copy
Growth in bacteria
  Bacterial resistance: Ampicillin, 100 μg/mL
  Growth temperature: 37°C
  Growth strain: DH5alpha
  Copy number: High Copy
Gene/Insert
  Gene/Insert name: Nsp13_MERS
  Species: Middle East respiratory syndrome
  Promoter: Polyhedrin
  Tag / fusion protein: MHHHHHHSSGRENLYFQG (N terminal on insert)
  Cloning method: Unknown
  Sequencing primers: 5′ pFBOH-fwd (CCGGATTATTCATACCGTCCCACCA); 3′ pFBOH-rev (5'-CTGATTATGATCCTCTAGTACTTCT-3')
Terms and licenses: Academic/Nonprofit Terms; Industry Terms: Not Available to Industry
How to cite: MERS_NSP13_BV was a gift from Cheryl Arrowsmith (Addgene plasmid # 234378 ; http://n2t.net/addgene:234378 ; RRID:Addgene_234378)
